>Addgene plasmid #120161 | mApple-proα2(I)-L | depositor full sequence | sequence record 227782 | mApple-proα2(I)-L sequence 10299 bps
GACGGATCGGGAGATCTCCCGATCCCCTATGGTGCACTCTCAGTACAATCTGCTCTGATGCCGCATAGTT
AAGCCAGTATCTGCTCCCTGCTTGTGTGTTGGAGGTCGCTGAGTAGTGCGCGAGCAAAATTTAAGCTACA
ACAAGGCAAGGCTTGACCGACAATTGCATGAAGAATCTGCTTAGGGTTAGGCGTTTTGCGCTGCTTCGCG
ATGTACGGGCCAGATATACGCGTTGACATTGATTATTGACTAGTTATTAATAGTAATCAATTACGGGGTC
ATTAGTTCATAGCCCATATATGGAGTTCCGCGTTACATAACTTACGGTAAATGGCCCGCCTGGCTGACCG
CCCAACGACCCCCGCCCATTGACGTCAATAATGACGTATGTTCCCATAGTAACGCCAATAGGGACTTTCC
ATTGACGTCAATGGGTGGAGTATTTACGGTAAACTGCCCACTTGGCAGTACATCAAGTGTATCATATGCC
AAGTACGCCCCCTATTGACGTCAATGACGGTAAATGGCCCGCCTGGCATTATGCCCAGTACATGACCTTA
TGGGACTTTCCTACTTGGCAGTACATCTACGTATTAGTCATCGCTATTACCATGGTGATGCGGTTTTGGC
AGTACATCAATGGGCGTGGATAGCGGTTTGACTCACGGGGATTTCCAAGTCTCCACCCCATTGACGTCAA
TGGGAGTTTGTTTTGGCACCAAAATCAACGGGACTTTCCAAAATGTCGTAACAACTCCGCCCCATTGACG
CAAATGGGCGGTAGGCGTGTACGGTGGGAGGTCTATATAAGCAGAGCTCTCTGGCTAACTAGAGAACCCA
CTGCTTACTGGCTTATCGAAATTAATACGACTCACTATAGGGAGACCCAAGCTGGCTAGCGTTTAAACTT
AAGCTTGGTACCGAGCTCGGATCCACTAGTCCAGTGTGGTGGAATTCGTAGACATGCTCAGCTTTGTGGA
TACGCGGACTCTGTTGCTGCTTGCAGTAACTTCGTGCCTAGCAACATGCCAAGATATCGTGAGCAAGGGC
GAGGAGAATAACATGGCCATCATCAAGGAGTTCATGCGCTTCAAGGTGCACATGGAGGGCTCCGTGAACG
GCCACGAGTTCGAGATCGAGGGCGAGGGCGAGGGCCGCCCCTACGAGGCCTTTCAGACCGCTAAGCTGAA
GGTGACCAAGGGTGGCCCCCTGCCCTTCGCCTGGGACATCCTGTCCCCTCAGTTCATGTACGGCTCCAAG
GTCTACATTAAGCACCCAGCCGACATCCCCGACTACTTCAAGCTGTCCTTCCCCGAGGGCTTCAGGTGGG
AGCGCGTGATGAACTTCGAGGACGGCGGCATTATTCACGTTAACCAGGACTCCTCCCTGCAGGACGGCGT
GTTCATCTACAAGGTGAAGCTGCGCGGCACCAACTTCCCCTCCGACGGCCCCGTAATGCAGAAGAAGACC
ATGGGCTGGGAGGCCTCCGAGGAGCGGATGTACCCCGAGGACGGCGCCCTGAAGAGCGAGATCAAGAAGA
GGCTGAAGCTGAAGGACGGCGGCCACTACGCCGCCGAGGTCAAGACCACCTACAAGGCCAAGAAGCCCGT
GCAGCTGCCCGGCGCCTACATCGTCGACATCAAGTTGGACATCGTGTCCCACAACGAGGACTACACCATC
GTGGAACAGTACGAACGCGCCGAGGGCCGCCACTCCACCGGCGGCATGGACGAGCTGTACAAGGGCCCCA
CTGGAGACAGAGGACCACGTGGACAAAGGGGTCCCGCAGGTCCCCGAGGCAGAGATGGTGTTGATGGTCC
CATGGGCCCTCCTGGTCCCCCTGGCTCCCCTGGTCCTCCCGGCTCCCCTGCCCCCCCTGGTCTTACTGGG
AACTTTGCTGCTCAGTATTCTGACAAAGGAGTTTCATCTGGCCCTGGACCAATGGGTTTAATGGGACCCA
GAGGCCCTCCTGGTGCTGTTGGAGCCCCTGGCCCTCAAGGTTTCCAAGGACCTGCTGGTGAACCTGGTGA
GCCTGGTCAAACGGGTCCTGCAGGTCCCCGTGGTCCAGCTGGCTCTCCTGGCAAGGCTGGTGAGGATGGT
CACCCTGGAAAACCCGGAAGACCTGGGGAGAGAGGAGTCGTTGGACCACAGGGTGCTCGTGGTTTCCCCG
GGACTCCTGGACTTCCTGGCTTCAAAGGCGTGAAAGGACACAGTGGTATGGATGGATTAAAGGGACAGCC
TGGTGCACAGGGTGTGAAGGGTGAACCCGGTGCCCCTGGAGAGAATGGAACTCCAGGTCAAGCAGGAGCC
CGAGGGCTTCCTGGTGAGAGAGGGCGTGTCGGAGCTCCTGGTCCAGCTGGTGCCCGAGGCAGTGATGGAA
GCGTTGGCCCCGTCGGCCCTGCTGGTCCCATTGGGTCTGCTGGACCCCCTGGTTTCCCAGGTGCTCCTGG
TCCCAAGGGTGAACTTGGGCCCGTTGGTAACCCTGGCCCTGCTGGTCCTGCTGGTCCCCGTGGTGAAGTG
GGTCTTCCAGGTCTTTCTGGCCCTGTTGGACCTCCTGGCAACCCTGGAACAAATGGGCTCACTGGCGCCA
AGGGTGCTACTGGACTCCCTGGTGTCGCTGGGGCTCCCGGTCTCCCTGGCCCCCGTGGTATTCCTGGCCC
CGCTGGTGCTGCTGGTGCTACAGGTGCCAGAGGACTTGTTGGTGAGCCTGGTCCTGCTGGCTCCAAAGGA
GAATCCGGTAACAAGGGTGAGCCTGGCTCTGTTGGAGCCCAAGGTCCTCCTGGTCCCAGCGGTGAAGAAG
GAAAGAGAGGGTCTCCCGGAGAAGCTGGATCTGCTGGCCCTGCAGGGCCTCCAGGGCTTAGAGGCAGCCC
TGGTTCTCGAGGTCTTCCTGGAGCTGATGGCAGAGCTGGTGTAATGGGTCCTCCTGGCAATCGTGGTTCA
ACCGGCCCTGCTGGAATCCGAGGTCCTAATGGAGATGCCGGTCGACCTGGGGAACCTGGTCTCATGGGAC
CCAGAGGTCTTCCTGGGTCTCCTGGAAATGTTGGCCCATCTGGTAAAGAAGGCCCTGTGGGTCTCCCTGG
CATTGATGGCAGACCTGGCCCAATCGGCCCAGCTGGACCAAGAGGTGAAGCTGGCAACATCGGATTCCCT
GGACCCAAAGGCCCCTCTGGTGATCCTGGCAAACCTGGTGAGAGAGGACACCCCGGTCTTGCTGGTGCTC
GGGGAGCTCCAGGACCCGATGGCAACAATGGAGCTCAGGGCCCCCCTGGACCCCAGGGTGTTCAAGGTGG
CAAAGGTGAACAAGGCCCTGCTGGTCCTCCTGGCTTCCAGGGTCTCCCTGGTCCCTCAGGTACTACTGGA
GAAGTTGGCAAGCCCGGAGAAAGGGGTCTTCCTGGTGAATTCGGTCTCCCTGGTCCTGCTGGTCCAAGAG
GAGAACGTGGTACCCCGGGTGAGAGTGGAGCTGCTGGCCCTTCTGGTCCTATTGGAAGCCGAGGTCCCAG
TGGAGCCCCAGGGCCTGATGGAAACAAGGGTGAAGCTGGTGCAGTCGGTGCTCCAGGCAGTGCTGGTGCC
TCTGGGCCTGGTGGGCTTCCAGGAGAGAGGGGTGCTGCTGGCATACCTGGGGGCAAAGGAGAAAAGGGTG
AAACTGGTCTCCGAGGTGACACTGGCAACACTGGTAGAGATGGTGCTCGTGGCATTCCTGGTGCTGTAGG
TGCCCCTGGTCCTGCTGGGGCCTCAGGTGACCGGGGTGAAGCTGGTGCTGCCGGTCCTTCTGGCCCAGCT
GGTCCTCGGGGTAGCCCTGGTGAACGTGGTGAAGTTGGCCCTGCTGGCCCCAATGGATTTGCTGGTCCTG
CTGGTGCTGCTGGCCAACCCGGTGCTAAAGGAGAGAAGGGAACCAAAGGGCCTAAGGGTGAAAATGGCAT
TGTTGGTCCAACCGGGTCTGTTGGAGCTGCTGGCCCATCTGGTCCTAATGGCCCACCTGGTCCTGTTGGA
AGTCGTGGTGATGGAGGGCCCCCTGGTATGACTGGCTTCCCTGGTGCTGCTGGACGGACTGGTCCCCCCG
GACCCAGTGGTATTGCTGGCCCCCCTGGCCCCCCTGGTGCTGCTGGAAAGGAAGGGATTCGTGGTCCCCG
TGGCGACCAAGGTCCAGTTGGCCGAACTGGAGAAACAGGTGCATCTGGACCCCCTGGATTTGTTGGTGAA
AAGGGTCCCTCTGGAGAACCTGGTACCGCAGGAGCCCCTGGTACCGCAGGTCCTCAGGGTCTTCTTGGTG
CTCCCGGTATTCTGGGTCTCCCTGGCTCTAGAGGTGAACGTGGTCTGCCAGGTATTGCTGGTGCTCTGGG
TGAACCTGGTCCTCTGGGCATCTCAGGCCCTCCTGGTGCCCGTGGTCCCCCTGGTGCTGTGGGCAGCCCT
GGAGTTAATGGTGCCCCTGGTGAAGCTGGTCGTGATGGTAACCCTGGCAGCGATGGTCCCCCAGGTCGTG
ATGGTCAGCCTGGACACAAGGGAGAGCGTGGTTACCCTGGCAGCATTGGTCCGACTGGTGCTGCAGGTGC
CCCTGGTCCTCACGGTTCTGTGGGTCCTGCTGGGAAACATGGAAACCGAGGTGAACCTGGTCCTGCCGGT
TCTGTTGGTCCTGTTGGTGCTGTTGGTCCAAGAGGTCCTAGTGGTCCTCAAGGCATCCGAGGTGACAAAG
GAGAACCTGGTGATAAAGGGCACAGGGGTCTTCCTGGCTTAAAAGGATACAGTGGATTGCAGGGTCTTCC
TGGTCTTGCTGGCCTACATGGTGACCAAGGAGCTCCTGGTCCTGTGGGTCCTGCTGGTCCCAGGGGTCCT
GCTGGGCCTTCTGGACCCGTTGGCAAAGATGGTAGATCTGGGCAACCTGGCCCAGTCGGGCCTGCTGGTG
TTCGTGGTTCTCAGGGTAGCCAAGGTCCCGCTGGTCCCCCTGGTCCCCCTGGACCTCCTGGTCCTCCTGG
TGTCAGCGGAGGTGGCTATGACTTTGGTTTTGAAGGAGACTTCTACAGGGCTGACCAGCCTCGCTCCCAG
CCTTCACTCAGACCCAAGGACTATGAAGTTGATGCAACTCTGAAATCTCTCAATAACCAGATTGAGACCC
TTCTCACTCCTGAAGGCTCTAGAAAGAACCCTGCTCGCACGTGCCGGGACTTAAGACTCAGCCACCCAGA
GTGGAACAGCGATTACTACTGGATTGACCCTAACCAAGGATGTACTATGGATGCCATCAAAGTGTACTGT
GATTTCTCTACTGGTGAAACCTGCATCCAGGCCCAACCTGTAAACACCCCAGCGAAGAACTCATACAGCC
GCGCCCAGGCCAACAAGCATGTCTGGTTAGGAGAGACTATCAATGGTGGCAGCCAGTTTGAATACAACGT
AGAAGGGGTGTCCTCCAAGGAAATGGCAACTCAGCTCGCCTTCATGCGCCTGCTAGCCAACCGTGCTTCT
CAGAACATCACCTACCACTGCAAGAACAGCATTGCGTACCTGGATGAGGAGACGGGCAGCTTGAACAAGG
CTGTGCTTCTGCAGGGTTCCAACGATGTTGAACTTGTTGCTGAGGGCAACAGCAGGTTCACCTACTCTGT
CCTAGTCGATGGCTGCTCCAAAAAGACAAATGAATGGGGCAAGACAATCATTGAATACAAAACAAATAAG
CCATCTCGCCTGCCGTTCCTTGACATTGCACCTCTGGACATTGGTGGTGCTGACCAAGAATTCCGTGTGG
AGGTTGGCCCCGTCTGTTTCAAATAAGTGAACTCAACATAAATTAAAAACCAAAAACCCCTGAAAAAACT
TTCTCTTTGCCGTTTCCTCCTTTAAAAAAAAAAAAAAAGCGGCCGCTCGAGTCTAGAGGGCCCGTTTAAA
CCCGCTGATCAGCCTCGACTGTGCCTTCTAGTTGCCAGCCATCTGTTGTTTGCCCCTCCCCCGTGCCTTC
CTTGACCCTGGAAGGTGCCACTCCCACTGTCCTTTCCTAATAAAATGAGGAAATTGCATCGCATTGTCTG
AGTAGGTGTCATTCTATTCTGGGGGGTGGGGTGGGGCAGGACAGCAAGGGGGAGGATTGGGAAGACAATA
GCAGGCATGCTGGGGATGCGGTGGGCTCTATGGCTTCTGAGGCGGAAAGAACCAGCTGGGGCTCTAGGGG
GTATCCCC
[124 nt withheld, positions 6169-6292]
C
[91 nt withheld, positions 6294-6384]
A
[49 nt withheld, positions 6386-6434]
CCTTTGACGTTGGAGTCCACGTTCTTT
[37 nt withheld, positions 6462-6498]
ACCCTATCTCGGTCTATTCTTTTGATTTATAAGGGATTTTGCCGATTTCGGCCTATTGGTTAAAAAATGA
GCTGATTTAACAAAAATTTAACGCGAATTAATTCTGTGGAATGTGTGTCAGTTAGGGTGTGGAAAGTCCC
CAGGCTCCCCAGCAGGCAGAAGTATGCAAAGCATGCATCTCAATTAGTCAGCAACCAGGTGTGGAAAGTC
CCCAGGCTCCCCAGCAGGCAGAAGTATGCAAAGCATGCATCTCAATTAGTCAGCAACCATAGTCCCGCCC
CTAACTCCGCCCATCCCGCCCCTAACTCCGCCCAGTTCCGCCCATTCTCCGCCCCATGGCTGACTAATTT
TTTTTATTTATGCAGAGGCCGAGGCCGCCTCTGCCTCTGAGCTATTCCAGAAGTAGTGAGGAGGCTTTTT
TGGAGGCCTAGGCTTTTGCAAAAAGCTCCCGGGAGCTTGTATATCCATTTTCGGATCTGATCAAGAGACA
GGATGAGGATCGTTTCGCATGATTGAACAAGATGGATTGCACGCAGGTTCTCCGGCCGCTTGGGTGGAGA
GGCTATTCGGCTATGACTGGGCACAACAGACAATCGGCTGCTCTGATGCCGCCGTGTTCCGGCTGTCAGC
GCAGGGGCGCCCGGTTCTTTTTGTCAAGACCGACCTGTCCGGTGCCCTGAATGAACTGCAGGACGAGGCA
GCGCGGCTATCGTGGCTGGCCACGACGGGCGTTCCTTGCGCAGCTGTGCTCGACGTTGTCACTGAAGCGG
GAAGGGACTGGCTGCTATTGGGCGAAGTGCCGGGGCAGGATCTCCTGTCATCTCACCTTGCTCCTGCCGA
GAAAGTATCCATCATGGCTGATGCAATGCGGCGGCTGCATACGCTTGATCCGGCTACCTGCCCATTCGAC
CACCAAGCGAAACATCGCATCGAGCGAGCACGTACTCGGATGGAAGCCGGTCTTGTCGATCAGGATGATC
TGGACGAAGAGCATCAGGGGCTCGCGCCAGCCGAACTGTTCGCCAGGCTCAAGGCGCGCATGCCCGACGG
CGAGGATCTCGTCGTGACCCATGGCGATGCCTGCTTGCCGAATATCATGGTGGAAAATGGCCGCTTTTCT
GGATTCATCGACTGTGGCCGGCTGGGTGTGGCGGACCGCTATCAGGACATAGCGTTGGCTACCCGTGATA
TTGCTGAAGAGCTTGGCGGCGAATGGGCTGACCGCTTCCTCGTGCTTTACGGTATCGCCGCTCCCGATTC
GCAGCGCATCGCCTTCTATCGCCTTCTTGACGAGTTCTTCTGAGCGGGACTCTGGGGTTCGAAATGACCG
ACCAAGCGACGCCCAACCTGCCATCACGAGATTTCGATTCCACCGCCGCCTTCTATGAAAGGTTGGGCTT
CGGAATCGTTTTCCGGGACGCCGGCTGGATGATCCTCCAGCGCGGGGATCTCATGCTGGAGTTCTTCGCC
CACCCCAACTTGTTTATTGCAGCTTATAATGGTTACAAATAAAGCAATAGCATCACAAATTTCACAAATA
AAGCATTTTTTTCACTGCATTCTAGTTGTGGTTTGTCCAAACTCATCAATGTATCTTATCATGTCTGTAT
ACCGTCGACCTCTAGCTAGAGCTTGGCGTAATCATGGTCATAGCTGTTTCCTGTGTGAAATTGTTATCCG
CTCACAATTCCACACAACATACGAGCCGGAAGCATAAAGTGTAAAGCCTGGGGTGCCTAATGAGTGAGCT
AACTCACATTAATTGCGTTGCGCTCACTGCCCGCTTTCCAGTCGGGAAACCTGTCGTGCCAGCTGCATTA
ATGAATCGGCCAACGCGCGGGGAGAGGCGGTTTGCGTATTGGGCGCTCTTCCGCTTCCTCGCTCACTGAC
TCGCTGCGCTCGGTCGTTCGGCTGCGGCGAGCGGTATCAGCTCACTCAAAGGCGGTAATACGGTTATCCA
CAGAATCAGGGGATAACGCAGGAAAGAACATGTGAGCAAAAGGCCAGCAAAAGGCCAGGAACCGTAAAAA
GGCCGCGTTGCTGGCGTTTTTCCATAGGCTCCGCCCCCCTGACGAGCATCACAAAAATCGACGCTCAAGT
CAGAGGTGGCGAAACCCGACAGGACTATAAAGATACCAGGCGTTTCCCCCTGGAAGCTCCCTCGTGCGCT
CTCCTGTTCCGACCCTGCCGCTTACCGGATACCTGTCCGCCTTTCTCCCTTCGGGAAGCGTGGCGCTTTC
TCATAGCTCACGCTGTAGGTATCTCAGTTCGGTGTAGGTCGTTCGCTCCAAGCTGGGCTGTGTGCACGAA
CCCCCCGTTCAGCCCGACCGCTGCGCCTTATCCGGTAACTATCGTCTTGAGTCCAACCCGGTAAGACACG
ACTTATCGCCACTGGCAGCAGCCACTGGTAACAGGATTAGCAGAGCGAGGTATGTAGGCGGTGCTACAGA
GTTCTTGAAGTGGTGGCCTAACTACGGCTACACTAGAAGAACAGTATTTGGTATCTGCGCTCTGCTGAAG
CCAGTTACCTTCGGAAAAAGAGTTGGTAGCTCTTGATCCGGCAAACAAACCACCGCTGGTAGCGGTTTTT
TTGTTTGCAAGCAGCAGATTACGCGCAGAAAAAAAGGATCTCAAGAAGATCCTTTGATCTTTTCTACGGG
GTCTGACGCTCAGTGGAACGAAAACTCACGTTAAGGGATTTTGGTCATGAGATTATCAAAAAGGATCTTC
ACCTAGATCCTTTTAAATTAAAAATGAAGTTTTAAATCAATCTAAAGTATATATGAGTAAACTTGGTCTG
ACAGTTACCAATGCTTAATCAGTGAGGCACCTATCTCAGCGATCTGTCTATTTCGTTCATCCATAGTTGC
CTGACTCCCCGTCGTGTAGATAACTACGATACGGGAGGGCTTACCATCTGGCCCCAGTGCTGCAATGATA
CCGCGAGACCCACGCTCACCGGCTCCAGATTTATCAGCAATAAACCAGCCAGCCGGAAGGGCCGAGCGCA
GAAGTGGTCCTGCAACTTTATCCGCCTCCATCCAGTCTATTAATTGTTGCCGGGAAGCTAGAGTAAGTAG
TTCGCCAGTTAATAGTTTGCGCAACGTTGTTGCCATTGCTACAGGCATCGTGGTGTCACGCTCGTCGTTT
GGTATGGCTTCATTCAGCTCCGGTTCCCAACGATCAAGGCGAGTTACATGATCCCCCATGTTGTGCAAAA
AAGCGGTTAGCTCCTTCGGTCCTCCGATCGTTGTCAGAAGTAAGTTGGCCGCAGTGTTATCACTCATGGT
TATGGCAGCACTGCATAATTCTCTTACTGTCATGCCATCCGTAAGATGCTTTTCTGTGACTGGTGAGTAC
TCAACCAAGTCATTCTGAGAATAGTGTATGCGGCGACCGAGTTGCTCTTGCCCGGCGTCAATACGGGATA
ATACCGCGCCACATAGCAGAACTTTAAAAGTGCTCATCATTGGAAAACGTTCTTCGGGGCGAAAACTCTC
AAGGATCTTACCGCTGTTGAGATCCAGTTCGATGTAACCCACTCGTGCACCCAACTGATCTTCAGCATCT
TTTACTTTCACCAGCGTTTCTGGGTGAGCAAAAACAGGAAGGCAAAATGCCGCAAAAAAGGGAATAAGGG
CGACACGGAAATGTTGAATACTCATACTCTTCCTTTTTCAATATTATTGAAGCATTTATCAGGGTTATTG
TCTCATGAGCGGATACATATTTGAATGTATTTAGAAAAATAAACAAATAGGGGTTCCGCGCACATTTCCC
CGAAAAGTGCCACCTGACGTC
Features (pLannotate 1.2.2; 21 found; start..end, strand, type, name):
     28..80      -  misc_feature   bom (fragment): basis of mobility region from pBR322
    235..614     +  enhancer       CMV enhancer: human cytomegalovirus immediate early enhancer
    615..818     +  promoter       CMV promoter: human cytomegalovirus (CMV) immediate early promoter
    814..847     +  LTR            5' LTR (truncated) (fragment): truncated 5' long terminal repeat (LTR) from HIV-1
    863..881     +  promoter       T7 promoter: promoter for bacteriophage T7 RNA polymerase
   1036..1743    +  CDS            mApple: mApple is a basic (constitutively fluorescent) red fluorescent protein published in 2008, derived from Discosoma sp.. It is reported to be a rapidly-maturing monomer with high acid sensitivity.
   4975..5763    +  CDS            COL1A2 (fragment): CO1A2_RABIT - Experimental evidence at transcript level: Swiss-Prot protein existence level 2. Type I collagen is a member of group I collagen (fibrillar forming collagen). From Oryctolagus cuniculus (Rabbit).
   5899..6123    +  polyA_signal   bGH poly(A) signal: bovine growth hormone polyadenylation signal
   6127..6148    +  promoter       SV40 promoter (fragment): SV40 enhancer and early promoter
   6169..6597    +  rep_origin     f1 ori (sequence partly withheld): f1 bacteriophage origin of replication; arrow indicates direction of (+) strand synthesis
   6611..6940    +  promoter       SV40 promoter: SV40 enhancer and early promoter
   7007..7798    +  CDS            neo: KKA2_KLEPN - Also known as kan, nptII. Experimental evidence at protein level: Swiss-Prot protein existence level 1. Resistance to kanamycin, neomycin, paromomycin, ribostamycin, butirosin and gentamicin B. From Klebsiella pneumoniae.
   7822..7980    +  CDS            ble (fragment): BLE_KLEPN - Experimental evidence at protein level: Swiss-Prot protein existence level 1. Binding protein with a strong affinity to the bleomycin family of antibiotics. Binds to CL990; an antimitotic-antibiotic compound. From Klebsiella pneumoniae.
   7975..8096    +  polyA_signal   SV40 poly(A) signal: SV40 polyadenylation signal
   8169..8185    -  protein_bind   lac operator: The lac repressor binds to the lac operator to inhibit transcription in E. coli. This inhibition can be relieved by adding lactose or isopropyl-β-D-thiogalactopyranoside (IPTG). lac repressor encoded by lacI
   8193..8223    -  promoter       lac promoter: promoter for the E. coli lac operon
   8238..8259    -  protein_bind   CAP binding site: CAP binding activates transcription in the presence of cAMP. E. coli catabolite activator protein
   8272..8364    -  CDS            lacI (fragment): lac repressor; lacI; The lac repressor binds to the lac operator to inhibit transcription in E. coli. This inhibition can be relieved by adding lactose or isopropyl-β-D-thiogalactopyranoside (IPTG).
   8547..9132    -  rep_origin     ori: high-copy-number ColE1/pMB1/pBR322/pUC origin of replication
   9303..10163   -  CDS            AmpR: β-lactamase; bla; confers resistance to ampicillin, carbenicillin, and related antibiotics
  10164..10268   -  promoter       AmpR promoter: bla
