>Addgene plasmid #120161 | mApple-proα2(I)-L | addgene full sequence | sequence record 233911 | Addgene NGS Result
GACATTGATTATTGACTAGTTATTAATAGTAATCAATTACGGGGTCATTAGTTCATAGCCCATATATGGA
GTTCCGCGTTACATAACTTACGGTAAATGGCCCGCCTGGCTGACCGCCCAACGACCCCCGCCCATTGACG
TCAATAATGACGTATGTTCCCATAGTAACGCCAATAGGGACTTTCCATTGACGTCAATGGGTGGAGTATT
TACGGTAAACTGCCCACTTGGCAGTACATCAAGTGTATCATATGCCAAGTACGCCCCCTATTGACGTCAA
TGACGGTAAATGGCCCGCCTGGCATTATGCCCAGTACATGACCTTATGGGACTTTCCTACTTGGCAGTAC
ATCTACGTATTAGTCATCGCTATTACCATGGTGATGCGGTTTTGGCAGTACATCAATGGGCGTGGATAGC
GGTTTGACTCACGGGGATTTCCAAGTCTCCACCCCATTGACGTCAATGGGAGTTTGTTTTGGCACCAAAA
TCAACGGGACTTTCCAAAATGTCGTAACAACTCCGCCCCATTGACGCAAATGGGCGGTAGGCGTGTACGG
TGGGAGGTCTATATAAGCAGAGCTCTCTGGCTAACTAGAGAACCCACTGCTTACTGGCTTATCGAAATTA
ATACGACTCACTATAGGGAGACCCAAGCTGGCTAGCGTTTAAACTTAAGCTTGGTACCGAGCTCGGATCC
ACTAGTCCAGTGTGGTGGAATTCGTAGACATGCTCAGCTTTGTGGATACGCGGACTCTGTTGCTGCTTGC
AGTAACTTCGTGCCTAGCAACATGCCAAGATATCGTGAGCAAGGGCGAGGAGAATAACATGGCCATCATC
AAGGAGTTCATGCGCTTCAAGGTGCACATGGAGGGCTCCGTGAACGGCCACGAGTTCGAGATCGAGGGCG
AGGGCGAGGGCCGCCCCTACGAGGCCTTTCAGACCGCTAAGCTGAAGGTGACCAAGGGTGGCCCCCTGCC
CTTCGCCTGGGACATCCTGTCCCCTCAGTTCATGTACGGCTCCAAGGTCTACATTAAGCACCCAGCCGAC
ATCCCCGACTACTTCAAGCTGTCCTTCCCCGAGGGCTTCAGGTGGGAGCGCGTGATGAACTTCGAGGACG
GCGGCATTATTCACGTTAACCAGGACTCCTCCCTGCAGGACGGCGTGTTCATCTACAAGGTGAAGCTGCG
CGGCACCAACTTCCCCTCCGACGGCCCCGTAATGCAGAAGAAGACCATGGGCTGGGAGGCCTCCGAGGAG
CGGATGTACCCCGAGGACGGCGCCCTGAAGAGCGAGATCAAGAAGAGGCTGAAGCTGAAGGACGGCGGCC
ACTACGCCGCCGAGGTCAAGACCACCTACAAGGCCAAGAAGCCCGTGCAGCTGCCCGGCGCCTACATCGT
CGACATCAAGTTGGACATCGTGTCCCACAACGAGGACTACACCATCGTGGAACAGTACGAACGCGCCGAG
GGCCGCCACTCCACCGGCGGCATGGACGAGCTGTACAAGGGCCCCACTGGAGACAGAGGACCACGTGGAC
AAAGGGGTCCCGCAGGTCCCCGAGGCAGAGATGGTGTTGATGGTCCCATGGGCCCTCCTGGTCCCCCTGG
CTCCCCTGGTCCTCCCGGCTCCCCTGCCCCCCCTGGTCTTACTGGGAACTTTGCTGCTCAGTATTCTGAC
AAAGGAGTTTCATCTGGCCCTGGACCAATGGGTTTAATGGGACCCAGAGGCCCTCCTGGTGCTGTTGGAG
CCCCTGGCCCTCAAGGTTTCCAAGGACCTGCTGGTGAACCTGGTGAGCCTGGTCAAACGGGTCCTGCAGG
TCCCCGTGGTCCAGCTGGCTCTCCTGGCAAGGCTGGTGAGGATGGTCACCCTGGAAAACCCGGAAGACCT
GGGGAGAGAGGAGTCGTTGGACCACAGGGTGCTCGTGGTTTCCCCGGGACTCCTGGACTTCCTGGCTTCA
AAGGCGTGAAAGGACACAGTGGTATGGATGGATTAAAGGGACAGCCTGGTGCACAGGGTGTGAAGGGTGA
ACCCGGTGCCCCTGGAGAGAATGGAACTCCAGGTCAAGCAGGAGCCCGAGGGCTTCCTGGTGAGAGAGGG
CGTGTCGGAGCTCCTGGTCCAGCTGGTGCCCGAGGCAGTGATGGAAGCGTTGGCCCCGTCGGCCCTGCTG
GTCCCATTGGGTCTGCTGGACCCCCTGGTTTCCCAGGTGCTCCTGGTCCCAAGGGTGAACTTGGGCCCGT
TGGTAACCCTGGCCCTGCTGGTCCTGCTGGTCCCCGTGGTGAAGTGGGTCTTCCAGGTCTTTCTGGCCCT
GTTGGACCTCCTGGCAACCCTGGAACAAATGGGCTCACTGGCGCCAAGGGTGCTACTGGACTCCCTGGTG
TCGCTGGGGCTCCCGGTCTCCCTGGCCCCCGTGGTATTCCTGGCCCCGCTGGTGCTGCTGGTGCTACAGG
TGCCAGAGGACTTGTTGGTGAGCCTGGTCCTGCTGGCTCCAAAGGAGAATCCGGTAACAAGGGTGAGCCT
GGCTCTGTTGGAGCCCAAGGTCCTCCTGGTCCCAGCGGTGAAGAAGGAAAGAGAGGGTCTCCCGGAGAAG
CTGGATCTGCTGGCCCTGCAGGGCCTCCAGGGCTTAGAGGCAGCCCTGGTTCTCGAGGTCTTCCTGGAGC
TGATGGCAGAGCTGGTGTAATGGGTCCTCCTGGCAATCGTGGTTCAACCGGCCCTGCTGGAATCCGAGGT
CCTAATGGAGATGCCGGTCGACCTGGGGAACCTGGTCTCATGGGACCCAGAGGTCTTCCTGGGTCTCCTG
GAAATGTTGGCCCATCTGGTAAAGAAGGCCCTGTGGGTCTCCCTGGCATTGATGGCAGACCTGGCCCAAT
CGGCCCAGCTGGACCAAGAGGTGAAGCTGGCAACATTGGATTCCCTGGACCCAAAGGCCCCTCTGGTGAT
CCTGGCAAACCTGGTGAGAGAGGACACCCCGGTCTTGCTGGTGCTCGGGGAGCTCCAGGACCCGATGGCA
ACAATGGAGCTCAGGGCCCCCCTGGACCCCAGGGTGTTCAAGGTGGCAAAGGTGAACAAGGCCCTGCTGG
TCCTCCTGGCTTCCAGGGTCTCCCTGGTCCCTCAGGTACTACTGGAGAAGTTGGCAAGCCCGGAGAAAGG
GGTCTTCCTGGTGAATTCGGTCTCCCTGGTCCTGCTGGTCCAAGAGGAGAACGTGGTACCCCGGGTGAGA
GTGGAGCTGCTGGCCCTTCTGGTCCTATTGGAAGCCGAGGTCCCAGTGGAGCCCCAGGGCCTGATGGAAA
CAAGGGTGAAGCTGGTGCAGTCGGTGCTCCAGGCAGTGCTGGTGCCTCTGGGCCTGGTGGGCTTCCAGGA
GAGAGGGGTGCTGCTGGCATACCTGGGGGCAAAGGAGAAAAGGGTGAAACTGGTCTCCGAGGTGACACTG
GCAACACTGGTAGAGATGGTGCTCGTGGCATTCCTGGTGCTGTAGGTGCCCCTGGTCCTGCTGGGGCCTC
AGGTGACCGGGGTGAAGCTGGTGCTGCCGGTCCTTCTGGCCCAGCTGGTCCTCGGGGTAGCCCTGGTGAA
CGTGGTGAAGTTGGCCCTGCTGGCCCCAATGGATTTGCTGGTCCTGCTGGTGCTGCTGGCCAACCCGGTG
CTAAAGGAGAGAAGGGAACCAAAGGGCCTAAGGGTGAAAATGGCATTGTTGGTCCAACCGGGTCTGTTGG
AGCTGCTGGCCCATCTGGTCCTAATGGCCCACCTGGTCCTGTTGGAAGTCGTGGTGATGGAGGGCCCCCT
GGTATGACTGGCTTCCCTGGTGCTGCTGGACGGACTGGTCCCCCCGGACCCAGTGGTATTGCTGGCCCCC
CTGGCCCCCCTGGTGCTGCTGGAAAGGAAGGGATTCGTGGTCCCCGTGGCGACCAAGGTCCAGTTGGCCG
AACTGGAGAAACAGGTGCATCTGGACCCCCTGGATTTGTTGGTGAAAAGGGTCCCTCTGGAGAACCTGGT
ACCGCAGGAGCCCCTGGTACCGCAGGTCCTCAGGGTCTTCTTGGTGCTCCCGGTATTCTGGGTCTCCCTG
GCTCTAGAGGTGAACGTGGTCTGCCAGGTATTGCTGGTGCTCTGGGTGAACCTGGTCCTCTGGGCATCTC
AGGCCCTCCTGGTGCCCGTGGTCCCCCTGGTGCTGTGGGCAGCCCTGGAGTTAATGGTGCCCCTGGTGAA
GCTGGTCGTGATGGTAACCCTGGCAGCGATGGTCCCCCAGGTCGTGATGGTCAGCCTGGACACAAGGGAG
AGCGTGGTTACCCTGGCAGCATTGGTCCGACTGGTGCTGCAGGTGCCCCTGGTCCTCACGGTTCTGTGGG
TCCTGCTGGGAAACATGGAAACCGAGGTGAACCTGGTCCTGCCGGTTCTGTTGGTCCTGTTGGTGCTGTT
GGTCCAAGAGGTCCTAGTGGTCCTCAAGGCATCCGAGGTGACAAAGGAGAACCTGGTGATAAAGGGCACA
GGGGTCTTCCTGGCTTAAAAGGATACAGTGGATTGCAGGGTCTTCCTGGTCTTGCTGGCCTACATGGTGA
CCAAGGAGCTCCTGGTCCTGTGGGTCCTGCTGGTCCCAGGGGTCCTGCTGGGCCTTCTGGACCCGTTGGC
AAAGATGGTAGATCTGGGCAACCTGGCCCAGTCGGGCCTGCTGGTGTTCGTGGTTCTCAGGGTAGCCAAG
GTCCCGCTGGTCCCCCTGGTCCCCCTGGACCTCCTGGTCCTCCTGGTGTCAGCGGAGGTGGCTATGACTT
TGGTTTTGAAGGAGACTTCTACAGGGCTGACCAGCCTCGCTCCCAGCCTTCACTCAGACCCAAGGACTAT
GAAGTTGATGCAACTCTGAAATCTCTCAATAACCAGATTGAGACCCTTCTCACTCCTGAAGGCTCTAGAA
AGAACCCTGCTCGCACGTGCCGGGACTTAAGACTCAGCCACCCAGAGTGGAACAGCGATTACTACTGGAT
TGACCCTAACCAAGGATGTACTATGGATGCCATCAAAGTGTACTGTGATTTCTCTACTGGTGAAACCTGC
ATCCAGGCCCAACCTGTAAACACCCCAGCGAAGAACTCATACAGCCGCGCCCAGGCCAACAAGCATGTCT
GGTTAGGAGAGACTATCAATGGTGGCAGCCAGTTTGAATACAACGTAGAAGGGGTGTCCTCCAAGGAAAT
GGCAACTCAGCTCGCCTTCATGCGCCTGCTAGCCAACCGTGCTTCTCAGAACATCACCTACCACTGCAAG
AACAGCATTGCGTACCTGGATGAGGAGACGGGCAGCTTGAACAAGGCTGTGCTTCTGCAGGGTTCCAACG
ATGTTGAACTTGTTGCTGAGGGCAACAGCAGGTTCACCTACTCTGTCCTAGTCGATGGCTGCTCCAAAAA
GACAAATGAATGGGGCAAGACAATCATTGAATACAAAACAAATAAGCCATCTCGCCTGCCGTTCCTTGAC
ATTGCACCTCTGGACATTGGTGGTGCTGACCAAGAATTCCGTGTGGAGGTTGGCCCCGTCTGTTTCAAAT
AAGTGAACTCAACATAAATTAAAAACCAAAAACCCCTGAAAAAACTTTCTCTTTGCCGTTTCCTCCTTTA
AAAAAAAAAAAAAAGGGCGGCCGCTCGAGTCTAGAGGGCCCGTTTAAACCCGCTGATCAGCCTCGACTGT
GCCTTCTAGTTGCCAGCCATCTGTTGTTTGCCCCTCCCCCGTGCCTTCCTTGACCCTGGAAGGTGCCACT
CCCACTGTCCTTTCCTAATAAAATGAGGAAATTGCATCGCATTGTCTGAGTAGGTGTCATTCTATTCTGG
GGGGTGGGGTGGGGCAGGACAGCAAGGGGGAGGATTGGGAAGACAATAGCAGGCATGCTGGGGATGCGGT
GGGCTCTATGGCTTCTGAGGCGGAAAGAACCAGCTGGGGCTCTAGGGGGTATCCCC
[124 nt withheld, positions 5937-6060]
C
[91 nt withheld, positions 6062-6152]
A
[49 nt withheld, positions 6154-6202]
CCTTTGACGTTGGAGTCCACGTTCTTT
[37 nt withheld, positions 6230-6266]
ACCCTATCTCGGTCTATTCTTTTGATTTATAAGGGATTTTGCCGATTTCGGCCTATTGGTTAAAAAATGA
GCTGATTTAACAAAAATTTAACGCGAATTAATTCTGTGGAATGTGTGTCAGTTAGGGTGTGGAAAGTCCC
CAGGCTCCCCAGCAGGCAGAAGTATGCAAAGCATGCATCTCAATTAGTCAGCAACCAGGTGTGGAAAGTC
CCCAGGCTCCCCAGCAGGCAGAAGTATGCAAAGCATGCATCTCAATTAGTCAGCAACCATAGTCCCGCCC
CTAACTCCGCCCATCCCGCCCCTAACTCCGCCCAGTTCCGCCCATTCTCCGCCCCATGGCTGACTAATTT
TTTTTATTTATGCAGAGGCCGAGGCCGCCTCTGCCTCTGAGCTATTCCAGAAGTAGTGAGGAGGCTTTTT
TGGAGGCCTAGGCTTTTGCAAAAAGCTCCCGGGAGCTTGTATATCCATTTTCGGATCTGATCAAGAGACA
GGATGAGGATCGTTTCGCATGATTGAACAAGATGGATTGCACGCAGGTTCTCCGGCCGCTTGGGTGGAGA
GGCTATTCGGCTATGACTGGGCACAACAGACAATCGGCTGCTCTGATGCCGCCGTGTTCCGGCTGTCAGC
GCAGGGGCGCCCGGTTCTTTTTGTCAAGACCGACCTGTCCGGTGCCCTGAATGAACTGCAGGACGAGGCA
GCGCGGCTATCGTGGCTGGCCACGACGGGCGTTCCTTGCGCAGCTGTGCTCGACGTTGTCACTGAAGCGG
GAAGGGACTGGCTGCTATTGGGCGAAGTGCCGGGGCAGGATCTCCTGTCATCTCACCTTGCTCCTGCCGA
GAAAGTATCCATCATGGCTGATGCAATGCGGCGGCTGCATACGCTTGATCCGGCTACCTGCCCATTCGAC
CACCAAGCGAAACATCGCATCGAGCGAGCACGTACTCGGATGGAAGCCGGTCTTGTCGATCAGGATGATC
TGGACGAAGAGCATCAGGGGCTCGCGCCAGCCGAACTGTTCGCCAGGCTCAAGGCGCGCATGCCCGACGG
CGAGGATCTCGTCGTGACCCATGGCGATGCCTGCTTGCCGAATATCATGGTGGAAAATGGCCGCTTTTCT
GGATTCATCGACTGTGGCCGGCTGGGTGTGGCGGACCGCTATCAGGACATAGCGTTGGCTACCCGTGATA
TTGCTGAAGAGCTTGGCGGCGAATGGGCTGACCGCTTCCTCGTGCTTTACGGTATCGCCGCTCCCGATTC
GCAGCGCATCGCCTTCTATCGCCTTCTTGACGAGTTCTTCTGAGCGGGACTCTGGGGTTCGAAATGACCG
ACCAAGCGACGCCCAACCTGCCATCACGAGATTTCGATTCCACCGCCGCCTTCTATGAAAGGTTGGGCTT
CGGAATCGTTTTCCGGGACGCCGGCTGGATGATCCTCCAGCGCGGGGATCTCATGCTGGAGTTCTTCGCC
CACCCCAACTTGTTTATTGCAGCTTATAATGGTTACAAATAAAGCAATAGCATCACAAATTTCACAAATA
AAGCATTTTTTTCACTGCATTCTAGTTGTGGTTTGTCCAAACTCATCAATGTATCTTATCATGTCTGTAT
ACCGTCGACCTCTAGCTAGAGCTTGGCGTAATCATGGTCATAGCTGTTTCCTGTGTGAAATTGTTATCCG
CTCACAATTCCACACAACATACGAGCCGGAAGCATAAAGTGTAAAGCCTGGGGTGCCTAATGAGTGAGCT
AACTCACATTAATTGCGTTGCGCTCACTGCCCGCTTTCCAGTCGGGAAACCTGTCGTGCCAGCTGCATTA
ATGAATCGGCCAACGCGCGGGGAGAGGCGGTTTGCGTATTGGGCGCTCTTCCGCTTCCTCGCTCACTGAC
TCGCTGCGCTCGGTCGTTCGGCTGCGGCGAGCGGTATCAGCTCACTCAAAGGCGGTAATACGGTTATCCA
CAGAATCAGGGGATAACGCAGGAAAGAACATGTGAGCAAAAGGCCAGCAAAAGGCCAGGAACCGTAAAAA
GGCCGCGTTGCTGGCGTTTTTCCATAGGCTCCGCCCCCCTGACGAGCATCACAAAAATCGACGCTCAAGT
CAGAGGTGGCGAAACCCGACAGGACTATAAAGATACCAGGCGTTTCCCCCTGGAAGCTCCCTCGTGCGCT
CTCCTGTTCCGACCCTGCCGCTTACCGGATACCTGTCCGCCTTTCTCCCTTCGGGAAGCGTGGCGCTTTC
TCATAGCTCACGCTGTAGGTATCTCAGTTCGGTGTAGGTCGTTCGCTCCAAGCTGGGCTGTGTGCACGAA
CCCCCCGTTCAGCCCGACCGCTGCGCCTTATCCGGTAACTATCGTCTTGAGTCCAACCCGGTAAGACACG
ACTTATCGCCACTGGCAGCAGCCACTGGTAACAGGATTAGCAGAGCGAGGTATGTAGGCGGTGCTACAGA
GTTCTTGAAGTGGTGGCCTAACTACGGCTACACTAGAAGAACAGTATTTGGTATCTGCGCTCTGCTGAAG
CCAGTTACCTTCGGAAAAAGAGTTGGTAGCTCTTGATCCGGCAAACAAACCACCGCTGGTAGCGGTGGTT
TTTTTGTTTGCAAGCAGCAGATTACGCGCAGAAAAAAAGGATCTCAAGAAGATCCTTTGATCTTTTCTAC
GGGGTCTGACGCTCAGTGGAACGAAAACTCACGTTAAGGGATTTTGGTCATGAGATTATCAAAAAGGATC
TTCACCTAGATCCTTTTAAATTAAAAATGAAGTTTTAAATCAATCTAAAGTATATATGAGTAAACTTGGT
CTGACAGTTACCAATGCTTAATCAGTGAGGCACCTATCTCAGCGATCTGTCTATTTCGTTCATCCATAGT
TGCCTGACTCCCCGTCGTGTAGATAACTACGATACGGGAGGGCTTACCATCTGGCCCCAGTGCTGCAATG
ATACCGCGAGACCCACGCTCACCGGCTCCAGATTTATCAGCAATAAACCAGCCAGCCGGAAGGGCCGAGC
GCAGAAGTGGTCCTGCAACTTTATCCGCCTCCATCCAGTCTATTAATTGTTGCCGGGAAGCTAGAGTAAG
TAGTTCGCCAGTTAATAGTTTGCGCAACGTTGTTGCCATTGCTACAGGCATCGTGGTGTCACGCTCGTCG
TTTGGTATGGCTTCATTCAGCTCCGGTTCCCAACGATCAAGGCGAGTTACATGATCCCCCATGTTGTGCA
AAAAAGCGGTTAGCTCCTTCGGTCCTCCGATCGTTGTCAGAAGTAAGTTGGCCGCAGTGTTATCACTCAT
GGTTATGGCAGCACTGCATAATTCTCTTACTGTCATGCCATCCGTAAGATGCTTTTCTGTGACTGGTGAG
TACTCAACCAAGTCATTCTGAGAATAGTGTATGCGGCGACCGAGTTGCTCTTGCCCGGCGTCAATACGGG
ATAATACCGCGCCACATAGCAGAACTTTAAAAGTGCTCATCATTGGAAAACGTTCTTCGGGGCGAAAACT
CTCAAGGATCTTACCGCTGTTGAGATCCAGTTCGATGTAACCCACTCGTGCACCCAACTGATCTTCAGCA
TCTTTTACTTTCACCAGCGTTTCTGGGTGAGCAAAAACAGGAAGGCAAAATGCCGCAAAAAAGGGAATAA
GGGCGACACGGAAATGTTGAATACTCATACTCTTCCTTTTTCAATATTATTGAAGCATTTATCAGGGTTA
TTGTCTCATGAGCGGATACATATTTGAATGTATTTAGAAAAATAAACAAATAGGGGTTCCGCGCACATTT
CCCCGAAAAGTGCCACCTGACGTCGACGGATCGGGAGATCTCCCGATCCCCTATGGTGCACTCTCAGTAC
AATCTGCTCTGATGCCGCATAGTTAAGCCAGTATCTGCTCCCTGCTTGTGTGTTGGAGGTCGCTGAGTAG
TGCGCGAGCAAAATTTAAGCTACAACAAGGCAAGGCTTGACCGACAATTGCATGAAGAATCTGCTTAGGG
TTAGGCGTTTTGCGCTGCTTCGCGATGTACGGGCCAGATATACGCGTT
Features (pLannotate 1.2.2; 22 found; start..end, strand, type, name):
      1..380     +  enhancer       CMV enhancer: human cytomegalovirus immediate early enhancer
    381..584     +  promoter       CMV promoter: human cytomegalovirus (CMV) immediate early promoter
    580..613     +  LTR            5' LTR (truncated) (fragment): truncated 5' long terminal repeat (LTR) from HIV-1
    629..647     +  promoter       T7 promoter: promoter for bacteriophage T7 RNA polymerase
    802..1509    +  CDS            mApple: mApple is a basic (constitutively fluorescent) red fluorescent protein published in 2008, derived from Discosoma sp.. It is reported to be a rapidly-maturing monomer with high acid sensitivity.
   1507..1770    +  CDS            Col1a2 (fragment): CO1A2_MOUSE - Also known as Cola2. Experimental evidence at protein level: Swiss-Prot protein existence level 1. Type I collagen is a member of group I collagen (fibrillar forming collagen). From Mus musculus (Mouse).
   4741..5529    +  CDS            COL1A2 (fragment): CO1A2_RABIT - Experimental evidence at transcript level: Swiss-Prot protein existence level 2. Type I collagen is a member of group I collagen (fibrillar forming collagen). From Oryctolagus cuniculus (Rabbit).
   5667..5891    +  polyA_signal   bGH poly(A) signal: bovine growth hormone polyadenylation signal
   5895..5916    +  promoter       SV40 promoter (fragment): SV40 enhancer and early promoter
   5937..6365    +  rep_origin     f1 ori (sequence partly withheld): f1 bacteriophage origin of replication; arrow indicates direction of (+) strand synthesis
   6379..6708    +  promoter       SV40 promoter: SV40 enhancer and early promoter
   6775..7566    +  CDS            neo: KKA2_KLEPN - Also known as kan, nptII. Experimental evidence at protein level: Swiss-Prot protein existence level 1. Resistance to kanamycin, neomycin, paromomycin, ribostamycin, butirosin and gentamicin B. From Klebsiella pneumoniae.
   7590..7748    +  CDS            ble (fragment): BLE_KLEPN - Experimental evidence at protein level: Swiss-Prot protein existence level 1. Binding protein with a strong affinity to the bleomycin family of antibiotics. Binds to CL990; an antimitotic-antibiotic compound. From Klebsiella pneumoniae.
   7743..7864    +  polyA_signal   SV40 poly(A) signal: SV40 polyadenylation signal
   7937..7953    -  protein_bind   lac operator: The lac repressor binds to the lac operator to inhibit transcription in E. coli. This inhibition can be relieved by adding lactose or isopropyl-β-D-thiogalactopyranoside (IPTG). lac repressor encoded by lacI
   7961..7991    -  promoter       lac promoter: promoter for the E. coli lac operon
   8006..8027    -  protein_bind   CAP binding site: CAP binding activates transcription in the presence of cAMP. E. coli catabolite activator protein
   8040..8132    -  CDS            lacI (fragment): lac repressor; lacI; The lac repressor binds to the lac operator to inhibit transcription in E. coli. This inhibition can be relieved by adding lactose or isopropyl-β-D-thiogalactopyranoside (IPTG).
   8315..8903    -  rep_origin     ori: high-copy-number ColE1/pMB1/pBR322/pUC origin of replication
   9074..9934    -  CDS            AmpR: β-lactamase; bla; confers resistance to ampicillin, carbenicillin, and related antibiotics
   9935..10039   -  promoter       AmpR promoter: bla
  10098..10150   -  misc_feature   bom (fragment): basis of mobility region from pBR322
