[The description below was written by a language model from this plasmid's Addgene catalogue record and pLannotate feature annotations shown in this document.]
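Description:
mApple-proα2(I)-L is a mammalian expression plasmid of about 10.3 kb built on pcDNA3.1. It carries a fluorescently tagged mouse type I procollagen α2 chain (Col1a2). It replicates in E. coli from a high-copy ColE1/pUC-type origin under ampicillin selection (AmpR), and it also has an f1 origin. For mammalian cells, an SV40 promoter drives a neomycin phosphotransferase cassette with an SV40 poly(A) signal, which allows G418 selection.

The payload is transcribed from the CMV immediate-early enhancer/promoter and terminated by the bGH polyadenylation signal. A T7 promoter lies just upstream of the insert. In the roughly 4.8 kb insert, the monomeric red fluorescent protein mApple replaces Col1a2 exons 2–3. The design keeps the minor triple helix of the N-propeptide and the N-terminal propeptide cleavage site. The automated annotation recognises only mApple and short flanking and C-terminal collagen segments. The C-terminal segment is matched to a rabbit homologue, which most likely reflects sequence conservation, since the catalogue lists the insert as mouse. The long repetitive triple-helical region between these segments is unannotated. The small HIV LTR, ble and lacI fragments in the tables look like backbone remnants or spurious matches rather than functional parts. The depositor and sequencing-derived records differ by a few bases and in their start point, but show the same architecture.

The plasmid is meant for short-term transfection and live imaging of procollagen folding, trafficking, degradation and secretion. The depositor stresses that it was designed for mouse osteoblasts and fibroblasts with high endogenous type I procollagen expression, where tagged chains can join heterotrimers. Appearance of fluorescent extracellular collagen fibres is described as the best evidence of normal behaviour. Overexpression or use in other cell types may cause aggregation and artefacts.
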