Addgene plasmid #120161: mApple-proα2(I)-L
Purpose: Expresses mouse Type I procollagen α2 chain (Col1a2) with mApple replacing exon 2-3 retaining N-propeptide minor triple helix and N-terminal cleavage site
Depositing lab: Sergey Leikin. Publication: Noncanonical autophagy at ER exit sites regulates procollagen turnover. Omari S, Makareeva E, Roberts-Pilgrim A, Mirigian L, Jarnik M, Ott C, Lippincott-Schwartz J, Leikin S. Proc Natl Acad Sci U S A. 2018 Oct 23;115(43):E10099-E10108. doi: 10.1073/pnas.1814552115. Epub 2018 Oct 4. PubMed 30287488.
Backbone
  Vector backbone: pcDNA3.1
  Backbone size w/o insert (bp): 5400
  Total vector size (bp): 10299
  Vector type: Mammalian Expression
  Selectable markers: Neomycin (select with G418)
Growth in bacteria
  Bacterial resistance: Ampicillin, 100 μg/mL
  Growth temperature: 37°C
  Growth strain: DH5alpha
  Growth instructions: Originally grown in One Shot TOP10 Chemically competent E. coli
  Copy number: Unknown
Gene/Insert
  Gene/Insert name: Type I procollagen α2 chain (alt name: Col1a2)
  Species: M. musculus (mouse)
  Insert size (bp): 4803
  Mutation: Col1a2 exons 2-3 replaced by fluorescent tag
  GenBank ID: NM_007743
  Entrez Gene: Col1a2 (a.k.a. Col1a-2, Cola-2, Cola2, oim)
  Promoter: CMV
  Tag / fusion protein: mApple (N terminal on insert)
  Cloning method: Restriction Enzyme; 5′ cloning site HindIII, BamHI (not destroyed); 3′ cloning site NotI (not destroyed)
  Sequencing primers: 5′ CGC AAA TGG GCG GTA GGC GTG; 3′ TAG AAG GCA CAG TCG AGG
Terms and licenses: Academic/Nonprofit Terms; Industry Terms: Not Available to Industry
Depositor comments: These mouse type I procollagen plasmids were designed for immortalized and primary murine osteoblasts and fibroblasts. Their expression in other cells might cause significant disruption of assembly, folding and trafficking of type I procollagen, resulting in artifacts. Even in osteoblasts and fibroblasts a fraction of transfected chains, particularly proα2, might be trafficked/degraded as monomers instead of being integrated into procollagen heterotrimers. In our experience, the best evidence of normal behavior of the transfected chains is the appearance of fluorescent extracellular collagen fibers ~ 12 h after transfection. Fluorescent molecules should be incorporated into fibers even when the transfected chains contain the N-propeptide cleavage site, because the cleavage is highly conformation sensitive and always incomplete. We recommend following these guidelines when using the plasmids 1) Only mouse cells that have high expression of endogenous type I procollagen are suitable for studies of physiologically-relevant processes with these constructs. 2) At least 100 μM ascorbic acid at and after transfection is required to ensure proper procollagen folding (for some cells, preincubation with ascorbic acid before transfection might be needed). 3) Optimization of transfection efficiency is needed for all cell types. 4) Experiments beyond 24h after transfection are not recommended, to avoid excessive accumulation of aggregates and cell malfunction caused by increased procollagen synthesis. 5) Lack of extracellular fluorescent fibers 12-24 h after transfection indicates improper procollagen synthesis/trafficking or cellular malfunction. 6) Excessive expression of transfected chains might cause rapid accumulation of large procollagen aggregates in the ER, resulting in cellular malfunction and death. Contact information: Shakib Omari () Sergey Leikin ()
How to cite: mApple-proα2(I)-L was a gift from Sergey Leikin (Addgene plasmid # 120161 ; http://n2t.net/addgene:120161 ; RRID:Addgene_120161)
